Addgene plasmid #53738: pEU-Gm23
Purpose: Used for in vitro transcription/translation of soybean His-tagged arginyl-tRNA synthetase in the Cell Free Sciences system
Depositing lab: Gabor Igloi. Depositing organization: Albert-Ludwigs-Universitaet Freiburg.
Backbone
  Vector backbone: pEU-E01
  Backbone manufacturer: Cell Free Sciences
  Backbone size w/o insert (bp): 3747
  Total vector size (bp): 5525
  Vector type: Synthetic Biology
Growth in bacteria
  Bacterial resistance: Ampicillin, 100 μg/mL
  Growth temperature: 37°C
  Growth strain: Top10
  Copy number: Unknown
Gene/Insert
  Gene/Insert name: arginyl-tRNA synthetase (alt name: RARS)
  Species: Glycine max (soybean)
  Insert size (bp): 1824
  GenBank ID: FM209045
  Promoter: SP6
  Tag / fusion protein: His tag (N terminal on insert)
  Cloning method: Restriction Enzyme; 5′ cloning site SacI (not destroyed); 3′ cloning site BamHI (not destroyed)
  Sequencing primers: 5′ SP6
Terms and licenses: Academic/Nonprofit Terms; Industry Terms: Not Available to Industry
How to cite: pEU-Gm23 was a gift from Gabor Igloi (Addgene plasmid # 53738 ; http://n2t.net/addgene:53738 ; RRID:Addgene_53738)
