[The description below was written by a language model from this plasmid's Addgene catalogue record and pLannotate feature annotations shown in this document.]
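Description:
pEU-Gm23 is a cell-free expression plasmid built on the pEU-E01 backbone from Cell Free Sciences, designed to supply template for in vitro transcription and translation rather than for expression in living cells. It is maintained in E. coli through a high-copy ColE1/pUC-type origin and selected with ampicillin via the β-lactamase gene and its native promoter. The total size is 5,525 bp, of which the backbone accounts for about 3.7 kb.

The payload is the soybean (Glycine max) arginyl-tRNA synthetase coding sequence (RARS, about 1.8 kb), cloned between SacI and BamHI sites that both remain intact, and carrying an N-terminal His tag for affinity purification or detection. A bacteriophage SP6 promoter at the start of the sequence drives run-off or circular-template transcription by SP6 RNA polymerase, and the resulting mRNA is then translated in the cell-free system. The automated annotation labels the open reading frame by its closest Swiss-Prot match, the Arabidopsis cytoplasmic arginyl-tRNA synthetase, which reflects homology rather than the actual source species. The sequence record title carries a note about the coding region and 11 amino acids at the C-terminus, but its meaning is not explained further. Downstream of the insert the annotation detects tobacco mosaic virus 3′UTR pseudoknot and tRNA-like structure elements, which would form part of the transcript's 3′ untranslated region. The remaining hits (fragments of apaH, lacI, rop, bom and TcR, a short URA3 promoter match, and a lac promoter/operator region) appear to be non-functional backbone remnants. The plasmid is used to produce His-tagged plant arginyl-tRNA synthetase in vitro.
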