Features (pLannotate 1.2.2; 16 found; start..end, strand, type, name):
      1..19      +  promoter       SP6 promoter: promoter for bacteriophage SP6 RNA polymerase
    179..1933    +  CDS            SYRC_ARATH: Experimental evidence at protein level: Swiss-Prot protein existence level 1. Forms part of a macromolecular complex that catalyzes the attachment of specific amino acids to cognate tRNAs during protein synthesis. From Arabidopsis thaliana (Mouse-ear cress).
   2069..2317    -  CDS            apaH (fragment): APAH_ECOLI - Experimental evidence at protein level: Swiss-Prot protein existence level 1. Hydrolyzes diadenosine 5',5'''-P1,P4-tetraphosphate to yield ADP. From Escherichia coli (strain K12).
   2394..2424    +  ncRNA          TMV UPD-PK3: Accession: RF01072 - Pseudoknot of upstream pseudoknot domain (UPD) of the 3'UTR
   2426..2492    +  ncRNA          TLS-PK2: Accession: RF01077 - Pseudoknot of tRNA-like structure
   2553..2576    -  promoter       URA3 promoter (fragment): S. cerevisiae URA3
   2636..2652    -  protein_bind   lac operator: The lac repressor binds to the lac operator to inhibit transcription in E. coli. This inhibition can be relieved by adding lactose or isopropyl-β-D-thiogalactopyranoside (IPTG). lac repressor encoded by lacI
   2660..2690    -  promoter       lac promoter: promoter for the E. coli lac operon
   2705..2726    -  protein_bind   CAP binding site: CAP binding activates transcription in the presence of cAMP. E. coli catabolite activator protein
   2739..2831    -  CDS            lacI (fragment): lac repressor; lacI; The lac repressor binds to the lac operator to inhibit transcription in E. coli. This inhibition can be relieved by adding lactose or isopropyl-β-D-thiogalactopyranoside (IPTG).
   3014..3602    -  rep_origin     ori: high-copy-number ColE1/pMB1/pBR322/pUC origin of replication
   3773..4633    -  CDS            AmpR: β-lactamase; bla; confers resistance to ampicillin, carbenicillin, and related antibiotics
   4634..4738    -  promoter       AmpR promoter: bla
   4833..4868    +  CDS            rop (fragment): Rop protein, which maintains plasmids at low copy number; rop
   4970..5018    +  misc_feature   bom (fragment): basis of mobility region from pBR322
   5019..5298    -  CDS            TcR (fragment): tetracycline efflux protein; tet; confers resistance to tetracycline
>Addgene plasmid #53738 | pEU-Gm23 | depositor full sequence | sequence record 83944 | Coding region up to 11 amino acids from C-term
ATTTAGGTGACACTATAGAACTCACCTATCTCCCCAACACCTAATAACATTCAATCACTCTTTCCACTAA
CCACCTATCTACATCACCAAGATATCACTAGTTCTCGAGCTCATGAAACATCATCACCATCACCACTCGA
CCTGGGCGTATGTTGAAGTATATTGTCCAGCTAGTGTTAAGAAGCAGTTGGCGAAGGAGTTTGAGGAGTC
TCTCCGGATAACCGTGCCTGATGAACCCGATGTTGTGCCTTCTATTGATCCTTGCGCTGCCAACAAAGCT
GGTATTAAATTCGCTGATTATCAATGTAATAATGCAATGGGTCTATTTGCTAAGATGAAAGGGAAGCAGA
CAGGATTCAGGGGTCCCCAGGCAGTTGGACAGGCCATACTTAACCATCTTCCGCAGTCTGAAATGATAGA
ATCATGCTCTGTAGCTGGTCCTGGGTTTGTGAATATTGTCTTGTCGAAGAAGTGGATAGCGCAGAGGTTA
GAGAGGTTGCTGATTGATGGTATTGATAAGTGGGCACCTCGACTTCCCGTGAAGACAGTTCTGGTTGATT
TTTCCTCACCTAACATAGCAAAGGAAATGCATGTTGGACACCTGAGATCTACCATTATTGGGGACACATT
AGCTCGCATGTTTGAATTTTCACGTGTGGAAACTCTTATCCGCAGAAATCATCTTGGTGACTGGGGGACT
CAGTTTGGGATGCTAATAGCACACCTCTTTGACACTTATCCAAACCCAGAAGATTTTAATGAAGCAGCTA
TTGGGGATCTTCAGGCATTCTATAAAGCCTCCAAAGTGAGGTTTGATAATGATCCTGAATTTAAGTTGAG
GGCACAACAGTCAGTGGTCCGGCTCCAGAGTGGAGAAGAAAAGTATCACAGGGCATGGCAGCAAATTTGT
GATATTAGTCAGGCTGAATTTGAAAAGGTCTATCAACGTCTTGGAGTTCGATTGGAAGCAAGGGGAGAGA
GCTACTATAATGATTTAATCCCTCAAACTTTGGAGAGATTGGATAATTTAGGACTGATTGAAGAAGATGA
TGGTGCTCGTGTGATATTTGTTGAGGGTGTAAATATACCAATTATTGCTGTGAAAAGAGATGGTGGCTAC
AACTATTCTTCAACTGATCTAGCAGCACTTTGGAATCGTCTAAATGTGGAAAATGTTGAGTGGAATATAT
ACGTTACAGATGTTGGGCAGTGGCAACACTTTGATATGGTTTTTAAGGCCTTTAGGCGTGCAGGATGGCT
GCCAAATCATGAAAATGAGTTCCCCAAATGTACTCATATTGGTTTTGGTCTTGTTCTTGGGGAAGATGGA
AAACGATTTCGGACACGCAGCAGTGAAACTGTTAGATTGGTTGAGTTGCTTGATGAAGCCAAAAGGCGTT
GTAAAGCTTCCCTCCTCGAGCGTGATGCTGTTAAAGATTGGTCTGAGGAAGAGATCGAAAAGACAGCAGA
AGCAGTTGGTTACGGAGCTGTTAAGTATGCTGACTTGAGGATCAACAGATTAACGAATTACACATTCAGC
TTTGATCAGATGCTTAATGATAAGGGAAATACTGCTGTTTATTTGCAGTATGCGCATGCTAGGATCTGTT
CTATCATGAGGAAATCTGGTAAAGATATGGAAGAAATAAAGAAAAATGGGAATATAGTGTCGAATCATGA
AGATGAACGTGCATTGGGGCTTCATTTGATACAATTTCCTGAGGTTTTTGAGGAGTCGTTGACCAATTTG
TTGCCCAATGTGCTGTGTGAATACCTCTATAATTTGACAGAAATCTTTACAAAAAAATTTTATACTAATT
GCCAGGTTGTGGGGTCGCCTGAGGAGACTAGTAGACTCTTGCTATGTGAAGCAACAGTGACTGTGATGAG
ACAATGCTTTTATCTCCTTGGAATTGAACCTGTATACAGGCTTTGAGGATCCATATATAGGGCCCGGGTT
ATAATTACCTCAGGTCGACGTCCCATGGTTTTGTATAGAATTTACGGCTAGCGCCGGATGCGACGCCGGT
CGCGTCTTATCCGGCCTTCCTATATCAGGCGGTGTTTAAGACGCCGCCGCTTCGCCCAAATCCTTATGCC
GGTTCGACGACTGGACAAAATACTGTTTATCTTCCCAGCGCAGGCAGGTTAATGTACCACCCCAGCAGCA
GCCGGTATCCAGCGCGTATATACCTTCCGGCGTACCTTTGCCCTCCAGCGATGCCCAGTGACCAAAGGCG
ATGCTGTATTCTTCAGCGACAGGGCCAGGAATCGCAAACCACGGTTTCAGTGGGGCAGGGGCCTCTTCCG
GCGATTCTTACTAGCTAGTATGCATAGGTGCTGAAATATAAAGTTTGTGTTTCTAAAACACACGTGGTAC
GTACGATAACGTACAGTGTTTTTCCCTCCACTTAAATCGAAGGGTAGTGTCTTGGAGCGCGCGGAGTAAA
CATATATGGTTCATATATGTCCGTAGGCACGTAAAAAAAGCGAGGGATTCGAATTCCCCCGGAACCCCCG
GTTGGGGCCCACGCCTCGATCGAGCAAAAAAAAAAAAAAAGAAAAAAAAAAAAAAAAAAAGCTTTCCCGC
GGCCAGCTTGGCGTAATCATGGTCATAGCTGTTTCCTGTGTGAAATTGTTATCCGCTCACAATTCCACAC
AACATACGAGCCGGAAGCATAAAGTGTAAAGCCTGGGGTGCCTAATGAGTGAGCTAACTCACATTAATTG
CGTTGCGCTCACTGCCCGCTTTCCAGTCGGGAAACCTGTCGTGCCAGCTGCATTAATGAATCGGCCAACG
CGCGGGGAGAGGCGGTTTGCGTATTGGGCGCTCTTCCGCTTCCTCACTCACTGACTCGCTGCGCTCGGTC
GCTCGGCTGCGGCGAGCGGTATCAGCTCACTCAAAGGCGGTAATACGGTTATCCACAGAATCAGGGGATA
ACGCAGGAAAGAACATGTGAGCAAAAGGCCAGCAAAAGGCCAGGAACCGTAAAAAGGCCGCGTTGCTGGC
GTTTTTCCATAGGCTCCGCCCCCCTGACGAGCATCACAAAAATCGACGCTCAAGTCAGAGGTGGCGAAAC
CCGACAGGACTATAAAGATACCAGGCGTTTCCCCCTGGAAGCTCCCTCGTGCGCTCTCCTGTTCCGACCC
TGCCGCTTACCGGATACCTGTCCGCCTTTCTCCCTTCGGGAAGCGTGGCGCTTTCTCATAGCTCACGCTG
TAGGTATCTCAGTTCGGTGTAGGTCGTTCGCTCCAAGCTGGGCTGTGTGCACGAACCCCCCGTTCAGCCC
GACCGCTGCGCCTTATCCGGTAACTATCGTCTTGAGTCCAACCCGGTAAGACACGACTTATCGCCACTGG
CAGCAGCCACTGGTAACAGGATTAGCAGAGCGAGGTATGTAGGCGGTGCTACAGAGTTCTTGAAGTGGTG
GCCTAACTACGGCTACACTAGAAGAACAGTATTTGGTATCTGCGCTCTGCTGAAGCCAGTTACCTTCGGA
AAAAGAGTTGGTAGCTCTTGATCCGGCAAACAAACCACCGCTGGTAGCGGTGGTTTTTTTGTTTGCAAGC
AGCAGATTACGCGCAGAAAAAAAGGATCTCAAGAAGATCCTTTGATCTTTTCTACGGGGTCTGACGCTCA
GTGGAACGAAAACTCACGTTAAGGGATTTTGGTCATGAGATTATCAAAAAGGATCTTCACCTAGATCCTT
TTAAATTAAAAATGAAGTTTTAAATCAATCTAAAGTATATATGAGTAAACTTGGTCTGACAGTTACCAAT
GCTTAATCAGTGAGGCACCTATCTCAGCGATCTGTCTATTTCGTTCATCCATAGTTGCCTGACTCCCCGT
CGTGTAGATAACTACGATACGGGAGGGCTTACCATCTGGCCCCAGTGCTGCAATGATACCGCGAGACCCA
CGCTCACCGGCTCCAGATTTATCAGCAATAAACCAGCCAGCCGGAAGGGCCGAGCGCAGAAGTGGTCCTG
CAACTTTATCCGCCTCCATCCAGTCTATTAATTGTTGCCGGGAAGCTAGAGTAAGTAGTTCGCCAGTTAA
TAGTTTGCGCAACGTTGTTGCCATTGCTACAGGCATCGTGGTGTCACGCTCGTCGTTTGGTATGGCTTCA
TTCAGCTCCGGTTCCCAACGATCAAGGCGAGTTACATGATCCCCCATGTTGTGCAAAAAAGCGGTTAGCT
CCTTCGGTCCTCCGATCGTTGTCAGAAGTAAGTTGGCCGCAGTGTTATCACTCATGGTTATGGCAGCACT
GCATAATTCTCTTACTGTCATGCCATCCGTAAGATGCTTTTCTGTGACTGGTGAGTACTCAACCAAGTCA
TTCTGAGAATAGCGTATGCGGCGACCGAGTTGCTCTTGCCCGGCGTCAATACGGGATAATACCGCGCCAC
ATAGCAGAACTTTAAAAGTGCTCATCATTGGAAAACGTTCTTCGGGGCGAAAACTCTCAAGGATCTTACC
GCTGTTGAGATCCAGTTCGATGTAACCCACTCGTGCACCCAACTGATCTTCAGCATCTTTTACTTTCACC
AGCGTTTCTGGGTGAGCAAAAACAGGAAGGCAAAATGCCGCAAAAAAGGGAATAAGGGCGACACGGAAAT
GTTGAATACTCATACTCTTCCTTTTTCAATATTATTGAAGCATTTATCAGGGTTATTGTCTCATGAGCGG
ATACATATTTGAATGTATTTAGAAAAATAAACAAATAGGGGTTCCGCGCACATTTCCCCGAAAAGTGCCA
CCTGACGTCTAAGAAACCATTATTATCATGACATTAACCTATAAAAATAGGCGTATCACGAGGCCCTTTC
GTCTCGCGCGTTTCGGTGATGACGGTGAAAACCTCTGACACATGCAGCTCCCGGAGACGGTCACAGCTTG
TCTGTAAGCGGATGCCGGGAGCAGACAAGCCCGTCAGGGCGCGTCAGCGGGTGTTGGCGGGTGTCGGGGC
TGGCTTAACTATGCGGCATCAGAGCAGATTGTACTGAGAGTGCACCATTCGACGCTCTCCCTTATGCGAC
TCCTGCATTAGGAAGCAGCCCAGTAGTAGGTTGAGGCCGTTGAGCACCGCCGCCGCAAGGAATGGTGCAT
GCAAGGAGATGGCGCCCAACAGTCCCCCGGCCACGGGGCCTGCCACCATACCCACGCCGAAACAAGCGCT
CATGAGCCCGAAGTGGCGAGCCCGATCTTCCCCATCGGTGATGTCGGCGATATAGGCGCCAGCAACCGCA
CCTGTGGCGCCGGTGATGCCGGCCACGATGCGTCCGGCGTAGAGGATCTGGCTAGCGATGACCCTGCTGA
TTGGTTCGCTGACCATTTCCGGGTGCGGGACGGCGTTACCAGAAACTCAGAAGGTTCGTCCAACCAAACC
GACTCTGGCGGCAGTTTACGAGAGAGATGATAGGGTCTGCTTCAGTAAGCCAGATGCTACACAATTAGGC
TTGTACATACTGTCGTTAGAACGCGGCTACAATTAATACATAACCTTATGTATCATACACATACG
