>Addgene plasmid #53738 | pEU-Gm23 | addgene partial sequence | sequence record 89368 | SP6 5'-ATTTAGGTGACACTATAG-3'
ATCACTCTTTCCACTAACCACCTATCTACATCACCAAGATATCACTAGTTCTCGAGCTCATGAAACATCA
TCACCATCACCACTCGACCTGGGCGTATGTTGAAGTATATTGTCCAGCTAGTGTTAAGAAGCAGTTGGCG
AAGGAGTTTGAGGAGTCTCTCCGGATAACCGTGCCTGATGAACCCGATGTTGTGCCTTCTATTGATCCTT
GCGCTGCCAACAAAGCTGGTATTAAATTCGCTGATTATCAATGTAATAATGCAATGGGTCTATTTGCTAA
GATGAAAGGGAAGCAGACAGGATTCAGGGGTCCCCAGGCAGTTGGACAGGCCATACTTAACCATCTTCCG
CAGTCTGAAATGATAGAATCATGCTCTGTAGCTGGTCCTGGGTTTGTGAATATTGTCTTGTCGAAGAAGT
GGATAGCGCAGAGGTTAGAGAGGTTGCTGATTGATGGTATTGATAAGTGGGCACCTCGACTTCCCGTGAA
GACAGTTCTGGTTGATTTTTCCTCACCTAACATAGCAAAGGAAATGCATGTTGGACACCTGAGATCTACC
ATTATTGGGGACACATTAGCTCGCATGTTTGAATTTTCACGTGTGGAAACTCTTATCCGCAGAAATCATC
TTGGTGACTGGGGGACTCAGTTTGGGATGCTAATAGCACACCTCTTTGACACTTATCCAAACCCAGAAGA
TTTTAATGAAGCAGCTATTGGGGATCTTCAGGCATTCTATAAAGCCTCCAAAGTGAGGTTTGATAATGAT
CCTGAATTTAAGTTGAGGGCACAACAGTCAGTGGTCCGGCTCCAGAGTGGAGAAGAAAAGTATCACAGGG
CATGGCAGCAAATTTGTGATATTAGTCAGGCTGAATTTGAAAAGGTCTATCAACGTCTTGGAGTTCGATT
GGAAGCAAGGGGAGAGAGCTACTATAATGATTTAATCCCTCAAACTTTGGAGAGATTGGATAATTTAGGA
CTGATTGAAGAAGATGATGGTGCTCGTGTGATATTTGTTGAGGGTGTAAATATACCAATTATTGCTGTGA
AAAGAGATGGTGGCTACAACTATTCTTCAACTGATCTAGCAGCACTTTGGAATCGTCTAAATGTGGAAAA
TGTTGAGTGGAATATATACGTTACAGATGTTGGGCAGTGGCAAC
