>Addgene plasmid #53738 | pEU-Gm23 | addgene partial sequence | sequence record 89375 | M13pUC-Rev 5'-AGCGGATAACAATTTCACACAGG-3'
AGCTGGCCGCGGGAAAGCTTTTTTTTTTTTTTTTTTTCTTTTTTTTTTTTTTTGCTCGATCGAGGCGTGG
GCCCCAACCGGGGGTTCCGGGGGAATTCGAATCCCTCGCTTTTTTTACGTGCCTACGGACATATATGAAC
CATATATGTTTACTCCGCGCGCTCCAAGACACTACCCTTCGATTTAAGTGGAGGGAAAAACACTGTACGT
TATCGTACGTACCACGTGTGTTTTAGAAACACAAACTTTATATTTCAGCACCTATGCATACTAGCTAGTA
AGAATCGCCGGAAGAGGCCCCTGCCCCACTGAAACCGTGGTTTGCGATTCCTGGCCCTGTCGCTGAAGAA
TACAGCATCGCCTTTGGTCACTGGGCATCGCTGGAGGGCAAAGGTACGCCGGAAGGTATATACGCGCTGG
ATACCGGCTGCTGCTGGGGTGGTACATTAACCTGCCTGCGCTGGGAAGATAAACAGTATTTTGTCCAGTC
GTCGAACCGGCATAAGGATTTGGGCGAAGCGGCGGCGTCTTAAACACCGCCTGATATAGGAAGGCCGGAT
AAGACGCGACCGGCGTCGCATCCGGCGCTAGCCGTAAATTCTATACAAAACCATGGGACGTCGACCTGAG
GTAATTATAACCCGGGCCCTATATATGGATCCTCATAGCCTGTATACAGGTTCAATTCCAAGGAGATAAA
AGCATTGTCTCATCACAGTCACTGTTGCTTCACATAGCAAGAGTCTACTAGTCTCCTCAGGCGACCCCAC
AACCTGGCAATTAGTATAAAATTTTTTTGTAAAGATTTCTGTCAAATTATAGAGGTATTCACACAGCACA
TTGGGCAACAAATTGGTCAACGACTCCTCAAAAACCTCAGGAAATTGTA
